Addgene plasmid #139119: hnRNPA2_LC_nocharge_wR
Purpose: express hnRNPA2 LC with no charged residues with R added back
Depositing lab: Nicolas Fawzi. Depositing organization: Brown University. Publication: Tyrosine phosphorylation regulates hnRNPA2 granule protein partitioning and reduces neurodegeneration. Ryan VH, Perdikari TM, Naik MT, Saueressig CF, Lins J, Dignon GL, Mittal J, Hart AC, Fawzi NL. EMBO J. 2021 Feb 1;40(3):e105001. doi: 10.15252/embj.2020105001. Epub 2020 Dec 22. PubMed 33349959.
Backbone
  Vector backbone: pJ411
  Vector type: Bacterial Expression
Growth in bacteria
  Bacterial resistance: Kanamycin, 50 μg/mL
  Growth temperature: 37°C
  Growth strain: DH5alpha
  Copy number: High Copy
Gene/Insert
  Gene/Insert name: hnRNPA2
  Species: H. sapiens (human)
  Mutation: remove all K, most D
  Entrez Gene: HNRNPA2B1 (a.k.a. HNRNPA2, HNRNPB1, HNRPA2, HNRPA2B1, HNRPB1, IBMPFD2, OPMD2, RNPA2, SNRPB1)
  Cloning method: Restriction Enzyme; 5′ cloning site unknown (unknown if destroyed)
Terms and licenses: Academic/Nonprofit Terms; Industry Terms: Not Available to Industry
How to cite: hnRNPA2_LC_nocharge_wR was a gift from Nicolas Fawzi (Addgene plasmid # 139119 ; http://n2t.net/addgene:139119 ; RRID:Addgene_139119)
