[The description below was written by a language model from this plasmid's Addgene catalogue record and pLannotate feature annotations shown in this document.]
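Description:
hnRNPA2_LC_nocharge_wR is a bacterial expression plasmid built on the pJ411 backbone, a pET-style T7 vector of about 5.75 kb. It carries a kanamycin resistance gene (aph(3')-Ia) for selection, a ColE1/pMB1-type origin for replication in E. coli, and an f1 phage origin. The catalogue lists it as high copy, although the annotation also detects the rop gene and the bom region inherited from pBR322, together with non-functional fragments of the tetracycline resistance gene that are backbone remnants.

The payload is a roughly 450 bp fragment of human HNRNPA2B1 corresponding to the low-complexity (LC) domain of hnRNPA2. This is an engineered charge variant. The stated purpose is to express the LC with no charged residues but with arginine added back, and the mutation field records removal of all lysines and most aspartates. The exact substitutions are not given in the record. The coding region sits downstream of a T7 promoter with an adjacent lac operator and the T7 gene 10 ribosome binding site, and it is followed by a T7 terminator. A plasmid-borne lacI gene supplies repressor, so expression is IPTG-inducible in hosts that provide T7 RNA polymerase.

Short matches to a His/TEV-type tag upstream of the insert and to a polyhistidine tag downstream suggest affinity tagging for purification, but these are only partial annotation hits and the catalogue does not describe the tags. The small SET1 fragment just before the terminator may be vector-derived sequence.

The associated publication concerns hnRNPA2 granule partitioning and tyrosine phosphorylation. In that context, the construct appears intended for producing recombinant protein to test how charged residues, arginine in particular, affect LC domain behaviour.
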