Features (pLannotate 1.2.2; 20 found; start..end, strand, type, name):
     80..98      +  promoter       T7 promoter: promoter for bacteriophage T7 RNA polymerase
     99..123     +  protein_bind   lac operator: The lac repressor binds to the lac operator to inhibit transcription in E. coli. This inhibition can be relieved by adding lactose or isopropyl-β-D-thiogalactopyranoside (IPTG). lac repressor encoded by lacI
    138..160     +  RBS            RBS: efficient ribosome binding site from bacteriophage T7 gene 10 (Olins and Rangwala, 1989)
    185..201     +  CDS            capTEV™ (fragment): composite tag for in vivo biotinylation, TEV protease cleavage, and 6xHis tagging
    230..685     +  CDS            HNRNPA2B1 (fragment): ROA2_SAGOE - Also known as HNRPA2B1. Experimental evidence at protein level: Swiss-Prot protein existence level 1. Heterogeneous nuclear ribonucleoprotein (hnRNP) that associates with nascent pre-mRNAs, packaging them into hnRNP particles. The hnRNP particle arrangement on nascent hnRNA is non-random and sequence-dependent and serves to condense and stabilize the transcripts and minimize tangling and knotting. Packaging plays a role in various processes such as transcription, pre-mRNA processing, RNA nuclear export, subcellular location, mRNA translation and stability of mature mRNAs. Forms hn
    695..712     +  CDS            9xHis (fragment): 9xHis affinity tag
    722..771     +  CDS            SET1 (fragment): solubility-enhancement tag derived from T7 phage gene 10B
    779..826     +  terminator     T7 terminator: transcription terminator for bacteriophage T7 RNA polymerase
    863..1291    +  rep_origin     f1 ori (sequence partly withheld): f1 bacteriophage origin of replication; arrow indicates direction of (+) strand synthesis
   1344..1401    +  promoter       AmpR promoter (fragment): bla
   1410..2225    -  CDS            KanR: aminoglycoside phosphotransferase; aph(3')-Ia; confers resistance to kanamycin in bacteria or G418 (Geneticin®) in eukaryotes
   2347..2935    +  rep_origin     ori: high-copy-number ColE1/pMB1/pBR322/pUC origin of replication
   3121..3260    -  misc_feature   bom: basis of mobility region from pBR322
   3362..3553    -  CDS            rop: Rop protein, which maintains plasmids at low copy number; rop
   3570..3950    +  CDS            YPB1_ECOLX: Protein predicted: Swiss-Prot protein existence level 4. From Escherichia coli.
   4022..4313    -  CDS            TcR (fragment): tetracycline efflux protein; tet; confers resistance to tetracycline
   4328..4349    -  protein_bind   CAP binding site: CAP binding activates transcription in the presence of cAMP. E. coli catabolite activator protein
   4362..5444    -  CDS            lacI: lac repressor; lacI; The lac repressor binds to the lac operator to inhibit transcription in E. coli. This inhibition can be relieved by adding lactose or isopropyl-β-D-thiogalactopyranoside (IPTG).
   5445..5522    -  promoter       lacI promoter: lacI
   5530..58      -  CDS            TcR (fragment) (across the origin): tetracycline efflux protein; tet; confers resistance to tetracycline
>Addgene plasmid #139119 | hnRNPA2_LC_nocharge_wR | addgene full sequence | sequence record 274881 | Addgene NGS Result
AGCAACCGCACCTGTGGCGCCGGTGATGCCGGCCACGATGCGTCCGGCGTAGAGGATCGAGATCTCGATC
CCGCGAAATTAATACGACTCACTATAGGGGAATTGTGAGCGGATAACAATTCCCCTCTAGAAATAATTTT
GTTTAACTTTAAGAAGGAGATATACCATGGGCTCTGATAAAATTCATCATCATCATCATCACGAAAATCT
TTATTTTCAAGGTCATATGGGTCGTGGTGGCAACTTTGGTTTTGGCGATAGCCGTGGTGGTGGCGGTAAC
TTCGGTCCGGGTCCGGGCAGCAACTTCCGTGGTGGTAGCAGCGGTTACGGCAGCGGTCGTGGCTTCGGTA
GCGGCTACAACGGTTATGGTGGCGGTCCGGGCGGTGGCAACTTTGGTGGCAGCCCGGGTTATGGTGGCGG
TCGTGGCGGTTATGGCGGTGGCGGTCCGGGTTATGGTAACCAGGGCGGTGGCTATGGTGGCGGTTACAGC
AACTATGGCGGTGGCAACTACGGTAGCGGCAACTATAACGACTTCGGTAACTACAACCAGCAACCGAGCA
ACTATGGTCCGATGAGCAGCGGTAATTTTGGTGGCAGCCGTAACATGGGTGGCCCGTATGGTGGCGGCAA
CTATGGTCCGGGTGGCAGCGGTGGCAGCGGTGGTTATGGTGGTCGCAGCCGTTACTAACTCGAGCACCAC
CACCACCACCACTGAGATCCGGCTGCTAACAAAGCCCGAAAGGAAGCTGAGTTGGCTGCTGCCACCGCTG
AGCAATAACTAGCATAACCCCTTGGGGCCTCTAAACGGGTCTTGAGGGGTTTTTTGCTGAAAGGAGGAAC
TATATCCGGATTGGCGAATGGG
[124 nt withheld, positions 863-986]
C
[91 nt withheld, positions 988-1078]
A
[49 nt withheld, positions 1080-1128]
CCTTTGACGTTGGAGTCCACGTTCTTT
[37 nt withheld, positions 1156-1192]
ACCCTATCTCGGTCTATTCTTTTGATTTATAAGGGATTTTGCCGATTTCGGCCTATTGGTTAAAAAATGA
GCTGATTTAACAAAAATTTAACGCGAATTTTAACAAAATATTAACGCTTACAATTTAGGTGGCACTTTTC
GGGGAAATGTGCGCGGAACCCCTATTTGTTTATTTTTCTAAATACATTCAAATATGTATCCGCTCATGAA
TTAATTCTTAGAAAAACTCATCGAGCATCAAATGAAACTGCAATTTATTCATATCAGGATTATCAATACC
ATATTTTTGAAAAAGCCGTTTCTGTAATGAAGGAGAAAACTCACCGAGGCAGTTCCATAGGATGGCAAGA
TCCTGGTATCGGTCTGCGATTCCGACTCGTCCAACATCAATACAACCTATTAATTTCCCCTCGTCAAAAA
TAAGGTTATCAAGTGAGAAATCACCATGAGTGACGACTGAATCCGGTGAGAATGGCAAAAGTTTATGCAT
TTCTTTCCAGACTTGTTCAACAGGCCAGCCATTACGCTCGTCATCAAAATCACTCGCATCAACCAAACCG
TTATTCATTCGTGATTGCGCCTGAGCGAGACGAAATACGCGATCGCTGTTAAAAGGACAATTACAAACAG
GAATCGAATGCAACCGGCGCAGGAACACTGCCAGCGCATCAACAATATTTTCACCTGAATCAGGATATTC
TTCTAATACCTGGAATGCTGTTTTCCCGGGGATCGCAGTGGTGAGTAACCATGCATCATCAGGAGTACGG
ATAAAATGCTTGATGGTCGGAAGAGGCATAAATTCCGTCAGCCAGTTTAGTCTGACCATCTCATCTGTAA
CATCATTGGCAACGCTACCTTTGCCATGTTTCAGAAACAACTCTGGCGCATCGGGCTTCCCATACAATCG
ATAGATTGTCGCACCTGATTGCCCGACATTATCGCGAGCCCATTTATACCCATATAAATCAGCATCCATG
TTGGAATTTAATCGCGGCCTAGAGCAAGACGTTTCCCGTTGAATATGGCTCATAACACCCCTTGTATTAC
TGTTTATGTAAGCAGACAGTTTTATTGTTCATGACCAAAATCCCTTAACGTGAGTTTTCGTTCCACTGAG
CGTCAGACCCCGTAGAAAAGATCAAAGGATCTTCTTGAGATCCTTTTTTTCTGCGCGTAATCTGCTGCTT
GCAAACAAAAAAACCACCGCTACCAGCGGTGGTTTGTTTGCCGGATCAAGAGCTACCAACTCTTTTTCCG
AAGGTAACTGGCTTCAGCAGAGCGCAGATACCAAATACTGTCCTTCTAGTGTAGCCGTAGTTAGGCCACC
ACTTCAAGAACTCTGTAGCACCGCCTACATACCTCGCTCTGCTAATCCTGTTACCAGTGGCTGCTGCCAG
TGGCGATAAGTCGTGTCTTACCGGGTTGGACTCAAGACGATAGTTACCGGATAAGGCGCAGCGGTCGGGC
TGAACGGGGGGTTCGTGCACACAGCCCAGCTTGGAGCGAACGACCTACACCGAACTGAGATACCTACAGC
GTGAGCTATGAGAAAGCGCCACGCTTCCCGAAGGGAGAAAGGCGGACAGGTATCCGGTAAGCGGCAGGGT
CGGAACAGGAGAGCGCACGAGGGAGCTTCCAGGGGGAAACGCCTGGTATCTTTATAGTCCTGTCGGGTTT
CGCCACCTCTGACTTGAGCGTCGATTTTTGTGATGCTCGTCAGGGGGGCGGAGCCTATGGAAAAACGCCA
GCAACGCGGCCTTTTTACGGTTCCTGGCCTTTTGCTGGCCTTTTGCTCACATGTTCTTTCCTGCGTTATC
CCCTGATTCTGTGGATAACCGTATTACCGCCTTTGAGTGAGCTGATACCGCTCGCCGCAGCCGAACGACC
GAGCGCAGCGAGTCAGTGAGCGAGGAAGCGGAAGAGCGCCTGATGCGGTATTTTCTCCTTACGCATCTGT
GCGGTATTTCACACCGCAATGGTGCACTCTCAGTACAATCTGCTCTGATGCCGCATAGTTAAGCCAGTAT
ACACTCCGCTATCGCTACGTGACTGGGTCATGGCTGCGCCCCGACACCCGCCAACACCCGCTGACGCGCC
CTGACGGGCTTGTCTGCTCCCGGCATCCGCTTACAGACAAGCTGTGACCGTCTCCGGGAGCTGCATGTGT
CAGAGGTTTTCACCGTCATCACCGAAACGCGCGAGGCAGCTGCGGTAAAGCTCATCAGCGTGGTCGTGAA
GCGATTCACAGATGTCTGCCTGTTCATCCGCGTCCAGCTCGTTGAGTTTCTCCAGAAGCGTTAATGTCTG
GCTTCTGATAAAGCGGGCCATGTTAAGGGCGGTTTTTTCCTGTTTGGTCACTGATGCCTCCGTGTAAGGG
GGATTTCTGTTCATGGGGGTAATGATACCGATGAAACGAGAGAGGATGCTCACGATACGGGTTACTGATG
ATGAACATGCCCGGTTACTGGAACGTTGTGAGGGTAAACAACTGGCGGTATGGATGCGGCGGGACCAGAG
AAAAATCACTCAGGGTCAATGCCAGCGCTTCGTTAATACAGATGTAGGTGTTCCACAGGGTAGCCAGCAG
CATCCTGCGATGCAGATCCGGAACATAATGGTGCAGGGCGCTGACTTCCGCGTTTCCAGACTTTACGAAA
CACGGAAACCGAAGACCATTCATGTTGTTGCTCAGGTCGCAGACGTTTTGCAGCAGCAGTCGCTTCACGT
TCGCTCGCGTATCGGTGATTCATTCTGCTAACCAGTAAGGCAACCCCGCCAGCCTAGCCGGGTCCTCAAC
GACAGGAGCACGATCATGCGCACCCGTGGGGCCGCCATGCCGGCGATAATGGCCTGCTTCTCGCCGAAAC
GTTTGGTGGCGGGACCAGTGACGAAGGCTTGAGCGAGGGCGTGCAAGATTCCGAATACCGCAAGCGACAG
GCCGATCATCGTCGCGCTCCAGCGAAAGCGGTCCTCGCCGAAAATGACCCAGAGCGCTGCCGGCACCTGT
CCTACGAGTTGCATGATAAAGAAGACAGTCATAAGTGCGGCGACGATAGTCATGCCCCGCGCCCACCGGA
AGGAGCTGACTGGGTTGAAGGCTCTCAAGGGCATCGGTCGAGATCCCGGTGCCTAATGAGTGAGCTAACT
TACATTAATTGCGTTGCGCTCACTGCCCGCTTTCCAGTCGGGAAACCTGTCGTGCCAGCTGCATTAATGA
ATCGGCCAACGCGCGGGGAGAGGCGGTTTGCGTATTGGGCGCCAGGGTGGTTTTTCTTTTCACCAGTGAG
ACGGGCAACAGCTGATTGCCCTTCACCGCCTGGCCCTGAGAGAGTTGCAGCAAGCGGTCCACGCTGGTTT
GCCCCAGCAGGCGAAAATCCTGTTTGATGGTGGTTAACGGCGGGATATAACATGAGCTGTCTTCGGTATC
GTCGTATCCCACTACCGAGATATCCGCACCAACGCGCAGCCCGGACTCGGTAATGGCGCGCATTGCGCCC
AGCGCCATCTGATCGTTGGCAACCAGCATCGCAGTGGGAACGATGCCCTCATTCAGCATTTGCATGGTTT
GTTGAAAACCGGACATGGCACTCCAGTCGCCTTCCCGTTCCGCTATCGGCTGAATTTGATTGCGAGTGAG
ATATTTATGCCAGCCAGCCAGACGCAGACGCGCCGAGACAGAACTTAATGGGCCCGCTAACAGCGCGATT
TGCTGGTGACCCAATGCGACCAGATGCTCCACGCCCAGTCGCGTACCGTCTTCATGGGAGAAAATAATAC
TGTTGATGGGTGTCTGGTCAGAGACATCAAGAAATAACGCCGGAACATTAGTGCAGGCAGCTTCCACAGC
AATGGCATCCTGGTCATCCAGCGGATAGTTAATGATCAGCCCACTGACGCGTTGCGCGAGAAGATTGTGC
ACCGCCGCTTTACAGGCTTCGACGCCGCTTCGTTCTACCATCGACACCACCACGCTGGCACCCAGTTGAT
CGGCGCGAGATTTAATCGCCGCGACAATTTGCGACGGCGCGTGCAGGGCCAGACTGGAGGTGGCAACGCC
AATCAGCAACGACTGTTTGCCCGCCAGTTGTTGTGCCACGCGGTTGGGAATGTAATTCAGCTCCGCCATC
GCCGCTTCCACTTTTTCCCGCGTTTTCGCAGAAACGTGGCTGGCCTGGTTCACCACGCGGGAAACGGTCT
GATAAGAGACACCGGCATACTCTGCGACATCGTATAACGTTACTGGTTTCACATTCACCACCCTGAATTG
ACTCTCTTCCGGGCGCTATCATGCCATACCGCGAAAGGTTTTGCGCCATTCGATGGTGTCCGGGATCTCG
ACGCTCTCCCTTATGCGACTCCTGCATTAGGAAGCAGCCCAGTAGTAGGTTGAGGCCGTTGAGCACCGCC
GCCGCAAGGAATGGTGCATGCAAGGAGATGGCGCCCAACAGTCCCCCGGCCACGGGGCCTGCCACCATAC
CCACGCCGAAACAAGCGCTCATGAGCCCGAAGTGGCGAGCCCGATCTTCCCCATCGGTGATGTCGGCGAT
ATAGGCGCC
