>Addgene plasmid #139119 | hnRNPA2_LC_nocharge_wR | depositor partial sequence | sequence record 269184 | insert
CATATGGGTCGTGGTGGCAACTTTGGTTTTGGCGATAGCCGTGGTGGTGGCGGTAACTTCGGTCCGGGTC
CGGGCAGCAACTTCCGTGGTGGTAGCAGCGGTTACGGCAGCGGTCGTGGCTTCGGTAGCGGCTACAACGG
TTATGGTGGCGGTCCGGGCGGTGGCAACTTTGGTGGCAGCCCGGGTTATGGTGGCGGTCGTGGCGGTTAT
GGCGGTGGCGGTCCGGGTTATGGTAACCAGGGCGGTGGCTATGGTGGCGGTTACAGCAACTATGGCGGTG
GCAACTACGGTAGCGGCAACTATAACGACTTCGGTAACTACAACCAGCAACCGAGCAACTATGGTCCGAT
GAGCAGCGGTAATTTTGGTGGCAGCCGTAACATGGGTGGCCCGTATGGTGGCGGCAACTATGGTCCGGGT
GGCAGCGGTGGCAGCGGTGGTTATGGTGGTCGCAGCCGTTACTAACTCGAG
